Addgene plasmid #152361: pGBW-m4133643
Purpose: Mammalian expression plasmid for SARS-CoV-2 nsp6
Depositing lab: Ginkgo Bioworks & Benjie Chen. Depositing organization: Ginkgo Bioworks.
Backbone
  Vector backbone: pTwist_CMV_Hygro_6
  Backbone size w/o insert (bp): 6525
  Vector type: Mammalian Expression
  Selectable markers: Hygromycin
Growth in bacteria
  Bacterial resistance: Ampicillin, 100 μg/mL
  Growth temperature: 37°C
  Growth strain: DH5alpha
  Copy number: High Copy
Gene/Insert
  Gene/Insert name: SARS-CoV-2 nsp6
  Species: Severe acute respiratory syndrome coronavirus 2
  Insert size (bp): 869
  Mutation: wt
  Entrez Gene: ORF1ab (a.k.a. GU280_gp01)
  Promoter: CMV
  Tag / fusion protein: Cleavable TEV;3xFlag (C terminal on backbone)
  Cloning method: Unknown
Resource information
  A portion of this plasmid was derived from a plasmid made by: GinkgoBioworks
Depositor comments: NCBI reference sequence: YP_009725302.1
How to cite: pGBW-m4133643 was a gift from Ginkgo Bioworks & Benjie Chen (Addgene plasmid # 152361 ; http://n2t.net/addgene:152361 ; RRID:Addgene_152361)
