[The description below was written by a language model from this plasmid's Addgene catalogue record and pLannotate feature annotations shown in this document.]
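Description:
pGBW-m4133643 is a mammalian expression plasmid built on the pTwist_CMV_Hygro_6 backbone for producing the SARS-CoV-2 non-structural protein 6 (nsp6). It is propagated in E. coli as a high-copy plasmid through a ColE1/pUC-type origin, with ampicillin selection from a full-length β-lactamase (AmpR) gene. For selection in mammalian cells it carries a separate cassette in which the human ubiquitin C (UbC) promoter drives hygromycin B phosphotransferase, closed by a synthetic poly(A) signal.

The payload is the wild-type nsp6 coding region, an approximately 870 bp segment of the viral ORF1ab polyprotein. It sits downstream of the CMV immediate early enhancer and promoter and is terminated by an SV40 polyadenylation signal. The automated annotation matches this region to the SARS-CoV-2 replicase polyprotein 1a, but the functional text attached to that hit describes nsp10. This is boilerplate from the polyprotein database entry rather than a description of the insert, which the catalogue identifies as nsp6. The backbone supplies a C-terminal tag consisting of a TEV protease cleavage site followed by 3xFLAG, allowing immunodetection or affinity capture of the protein and optional removal of the epitope. The feature table detects only a FLAG fragment in this position.

The expression units are flanked by bacterial and phage transcription terminators (rrnG, T7), additional synthetic poly(A) signals, and 5' and 3' β-globin insulator elements, which help isolate the cassettes from read-through transcription and neighbouring regulatory influence. The plasmid is suited to transient expression or hygromycin selection of stable cells expressing tagged nsp6, though the record gives no purpose beyond mammalian expression.
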