Features (pLannotate 1.2.2; 21 found; start..end, strand, type, name):
      1..304     +  enhancer       CMV enhancer: human cytomegalovirus immediate early enhancer
    377..394     -  promoter       CMV promoter (fragment): human cytomegalovirus (CMV) immediate early promoter
    457..508     +  promoter       CMVd2 promoter: truncated human cytomegalovirus (CMV) immediate early promoter that yields moderately reduced expression relative to the full-length promoter
    586..1464    +  CDS            R1A_SARS2 (fragment): Experimental evidence at protein level: Swiss-Prot protein existence level 1. [Non-structural protein 10]: Plays a pivotal role in viral transcription by stimulating both nsp14 3'-5' exoribonuclease and nsp16 2'-O-methyltransferase activities. Therefore plays an essential role in viral mRNAs cap methylation. From Severe acute respiratory syndrome coronavirus 2 (2019-nCoV) (SARS-CoV-2).
   1522..1544    +  CDS            FLAG (fragment): FLAG® epitope tag, followed by an enterokinase cleavage site
   1614..1735    -  polyA_signal   SV40 poly(A) signal: SV40 polyadenylation signal
   1758..1827    -  CDS            large T antigen (fragment): large T antigen from SV40 (simian virus 40)
   1850..1896    +  terminator     T7 terminator: transcription terminator for bacteriophage T7 RNA polymerase
   1926..2062    +  terminator     rrnG terminator: transcription terminator from the E. coli ribosomal RNA rrnG operon (Albrechtsen et al., 1991)
   2107..2178    +  misc_feature   3' β-globin insulator: insulator downstream of the human β-globin locus (Farrell et al., 2002)
   2404..2992    -  rep_origin     ori: high-copy-number ColE1/pMB1/pBR322/pUC origin of replication
   3164..3228    -  CDS            bla(M) (fragment): β-lactamase lacking the signal sequence; bla(M); allows cytosolic expression of β-lactamase
   3492..4701    +  promoter       UbC promoter: human ubiquitin C promoter
   4711..5732    +  CDS            HygR (fragment): hygromycin B phosphotransferase confers resistance to hygromycin
   5760..5808    +  polyA_signal   poly(A) signal: synthetic polyadenylation signal
   6074..6934    +  CDS            AmpR: β-lactamase; bla; confers resistance to ampicillin, carbenicillin, and related antibiotics
   6947..7083    +  terminator     rrnG terminator: transcription terminator from the E. coli ribosomal RNA rrnG operon (Albrechtsen et al., 1991)
   7235..7306    +  misc_feature   5' β-globin insulator: insulator upstream of the human β-globin locus (Farrell et al., 2002)
   7311..7357    -  terminator     T7 terminator: transcription terminator for bacteriophage T7 RNA polymerase
   7375..7423    -  polyA_signal   poly(A) signal: synthetic polyadenylation signal
   7454..7503    +  enhancer       CMV enhancer (fragment): human cytomegalovirus immediate early enhancer
>Addgene plasmid #152361 | pGBW-m4133643 | addgene full sequence | sequence record 335176 | Addgene NGS Result
CGTTACATAACTTACGGTAAATGGCCCGCCTGGCTGACCGCCCAACGACCCCCGCCCATTGACGTCAATA
ATGACGTATGTTCCCATAGTAACGCCAATAGGGACTTTCCATTGACGTCAATGGGTGGAGTATTTACGGT
AAACTGCCCACTTGGCAGTACATCAAGTGTATCATATGCCAAGTACGCCCCCTATTGACGTCAATGACGG
TAAATGGCCCGCCTGGCATTATGCCCAGTACATGACCTTATGGGACTTTCCTACTTGGCAGTACATCTAC
GTATTAGTCATCGCTATTACCATGCTGATGCGGTTTTGGCAGTACATCAATGGGCGTGGATAGCGGTTTG
ACTCACGGGGATTTCCAAGTCTCCACCCCATTGACGTCAATGGGAGTTTGTTTTGGCACCAAAATCAACG
GGACTTTCCAAAATGTCGTAACAACTCCGCCCCATTGACGCAAATGGGCGGTAGGCGTGTACGGTGGGAG
GTCTATATAAGCAGAGCTGGTTTAGTGAACCGTCAGATCAGATCTTTGTCGATCCTACCATCCACTCGAC
ACACCCGCCAGCGGCCGCCACCATGAGCGCCGTTAAGCGGACAATCAAAGGGACCCATCACTGGTTGCTC
CTTACTATACTGACGTCTTTACTGGTCTTGGTACAGAGTACACAATGGTCGCTTTTCTTTTTTCTGTACG
AGAATGCATTCCTCCCATTTGCGATGGGAATCATTGCTATGTCCGCCTTCGCTATGATGTTCGTGAAGCA
CAAACATGCCTTCCTTTGCCTGTTTCTCCTACCCTCACTGGCAACCGTGGCCTATTTTAACATGGTGTAC
ATGCCTGCGAGCTGGGTCATGCGAATTATGACTTGGCTGGACATGGTTGATACCTCCCTATCTGGCTTCA
AGTTAAAGGACTGTGTGATGTATGCATCAGCTGTAGTGCTGCTAATCCTGATGACAGCTCGCACAGTCTA
CGATGACGGTGCCAGGAGAGTGTGGACTCTGATGAATGTCCTCACCTTAGTTTATAAAGTATACTATGGC
AACGCTCTCGATCAGGCCATTAGTATGTGGGCATTGATAATCTCCGTGACGAGTAACTACAGCGGAGTGG
TAACCACTGTCATGTTTTTGGCACGCGGGATAGTGTTCATGTGTGTCGAATATTGCCCGATCTTTTTTAT
CACAGGGAATACTCTGCAATGCATTATGCTGGTTTACTGTTTCTTGGGCTATTTCTGCACCTGTTATTTT
GGTCTATTCTGCCTGCTTAATAGGTACTTTCGTTTGACACTAGGAGTCTATGATTACTTGGTGAGCACGC
AGGAGTTTCGGTATATGAACAGTCAGGGCCTGCTTCCCCCAAAGAACTCTATTGACGCGTTTAAACTCAA
TATAAAGCTGTTGGGCGTGGGTGGAAAACCTTGCATCAAGGTGGCCACTGTGCAGGAAAACCTTTACTTT
CAGTCGATGGATTATAAGGACCACGATGGAGACTACAAAGATCATGACATTGATTACAAGGACGACGATG
ACAAATAAGGATCCGCAGGCCTCTGCTAGCTTGACTGACTGAGATACAGCGTACCTTCAGCTCACAGACA
TGATAAGATACATTGATGAGTTTGGACAAACCACAACTAGAATGCAGTGAAAAAAATGCTTTATTTGTGA
AATTTGTGATGCTATTGCTTTATTTGTAACCATTATAAGCTGCAATAAACAAGTTAACAACAACAATTGC
ATTCATTTTATGTTTCAGGTTCAGGGGGAGGTGTGGGAGGTTTTTTAAAGCAAGTAAAACCTCTACAAAT
GTGGTATTGGCCCATCTCTATCGGTATCGTAGCATAACCCCTTGGGGCCTCTAAACGGGTCTTGAGGGGT
TTTTTGTGCCCCTCGGGCCGGATTGCTATCTACCGGCATTGGCGCAGAAAAAAATGCCTGATGCGACGCT
GCGCGTCTTATACTCCCACATATGCCAGATTCAGCAACGGATACGGCTTCCCCAACTTGCCCACTTCCAT
ACGTGTCCTCCTTACCAGAAATTTATCCTTAAGGTCGTCAGCTATCCTGCAGGCGATCTCTCGATTTCGA
TCAAGACATTCCTTTAATGGTCTTTTCTGGACACCACTAGGGGTCAGAAGTAGTTCATCAAACTTTCTTC
CCTCCCTAATCTCATTGGTTACCTTGGGCTATCGAAACTTAATTAACCAGTCAAGTCAGCTACTTGGCGA
GATCGACTTGTCTGGGTTTCGACTACGCTCAGAATTGCGTCAGTCAAGTTCGATCTGGTCCTTGCTATTG
CACCCGTTCTCCGATTACGAGTTTCATTTAAATCATGTGAGCAAAAGGCCAGCAAAAGGCCAGGAACCGT
AAAAAGGCCGCGTTGCTGGCGTTTTTCCATAGGCTCCGCCCCCCTGACGAGCATCACAAAAATCGACGCT
CAAGTCAGAGGTGGCGAAACCCGACAGGACTATAAAGATACCAGGCGTTTCCCCCTGGAAGCTCCCTCGT
GCGCTCTCCTGTTCCGACCCTGCCGCTTACCGGATACCTGTCCGCCTTTCTCCCTTCGGGAAGCGTGGCG
CTTTCTCATAGCTCACGCTGTAGGTATCTCAGTTCGGTGTAGGTCGTTCGCTCCAAGCTGGGCTGTGTGC
ACGAACCCCCCGTTCAGCCCGACCGCTGCGCCTTATCCGGTAACTATCGTCTTGAGTCCAACCCGGTAAG
ACACGACTTATCGCCACTGGCAGCAGCCACTGGTAACAGGATTAGCAGAGCGAGGTATGTAGGCGGTGCT
ACAGAGTTCTTGAAGTGGTGGCCTAACTACGGCTACACTAGAAGAACAGTATTTGGTATCTGCGCTCTGC
TGAAGCCAGTTACCTTCGGAAAAAGAGTTGGTAGCTCTTGATCCGGCAAACAAACCACCGCTGGTAGCGG
TGGTTTTTTTGTTTGCAAGCAGCAGATTACGCGCAGAAAAAAAGGATCTCAAGAAGATCCTTTGATCTTT
TCTACGGGGTCTGACGCTCAGTGGAACGAAAACTCACGTTAAGGGATTTTGGTCATGAGATTATCAAAAA
GGATCTTCACCTAGATCCTTTTAAATTAAAAATGAAGTTTTAAATCAATCTAAAGTATATATGAGTAAAC
TTGGTCTGACAGTTACCAATGCTTAATCAGTGAGGCACCTATCTCAGCGATCTGTCTATTTCGTTCATCC
ATAGTTGCATTTAAATTTCCGAACTCTCCAAGGCCCTCGTCGGAAAATCTTCAAACCTTTCGTCCGATCC
ATCTTGCAGGCTACCTCTCGAACGAACTATCGCAAGTCTCTTGGCCGGCCTTGCGCCTTGGCTATTGCTT
GGCAGCGCCTATCGCCAGGTATTACTCCAATCCCGAATATCCGAGATCGGGATCACCCGAGAGAAGTTCA
ACCTACATCCTCAATCCCGATCTATCCGAGATCCGAGGAATATCGAAATCGGGGCGCGCCTGGCCTCCGC
GCCGGGTTTTGGCGCCTCCCGCGGGCGCCCCCCTCGTCACGGCGAGCGCTGCCACGTCAGACGAAGGGCG
CAGGAGCGTCCTGATCCTTCCGCCCGGACGCTCAGGACAGCGGCCCGCTGCTCATAAGACTCGGCCTTAG
AACCCCAGTATCAGCAGAAGGACATTTTAGGACGGGACTTGGGTGACTCTAGGGCACTGGTTTTCTTTCC
AGAGAGCGGAACAGGCGAGGAAAAGTAGTCCCTTCTCGGCGATTCTGCGGAGGGATCTCCGTGGGGCGGT
GAACGCCGATGATTATATAAGGACGCGCCGGGTGTGGCACAGCTAGTTCCGTCGCAGCCGGGATTTGGGT
CGCGGTTCTTGTTTGTGGATCGCTGTGATCGTCACTTGGTGAGTAGCGGGCTGCTGGGCTGGCCGGGGCT
TTCGTGGCCGCCGGGCCGCTCGGTGGGACGGAAGCGTGTGGAGAGACCGCCAAGGGCTGTAGTCTGGGTC
CGCGAGCAAGGTTGCCCTGAACTGGGGGTTGGGGGGAGCGCAGCAAAATGGCGGCTGTTCCCGAGTCTTG
AATGGAAGACGCTTGTGAGGCGGGCTGTGAGGTCGTTGAAACAAGGTGGGGGGCATGGTGGGCGGCAAGA
ACCCAAGGTCTTGAGCCCTTCGCTAATGCGGGAAAGCTCTTATTCGGGTGAGATGGGCTGGGCACCATCT
GGGGACCCTGACGTGAAGTTTGTCACTGACTGGAGAACTCGGTTTGTCGTCTGTTGCGGGGGCGGCAGTT
ATGGCGGTGCCGTTGGGCAGTGCACCCGTACCTTTGGGAGCGCGCGCCCTCGTCGTGTCGTGACGTCACC
CGTTCTGTTGGCTTATAATGCAGGGTGGGGCCACCTGCCGGTAGGTGTGCGGTAGGCTTTTCTCCGTCGC
AGGACGCAGGGTTCGGGCCTAGGGTAGGCTCTCCTGAATCGACAGGCGCCGGACCTCTGGTGAGGGGAGG
GATAAGTGAGGCGTCAGTTTCTTTGGTCGGTTTTATGTACCTATCTTCTTAAGTAGCTGAAGCTCCGGTT
TTGAACTATGCGCTCGGGGTTGGCGAGTGTGTTTTGTGAAGTTTTTTAGGCACCTTTTGAAATGTAATCA
TTTGGGTCAATATGTAATTTTCAGTGTTAGACTTGTAAATTGTCCGCTAAATTCTGGCCGTTTTTGGCTT
TTTTGTTAGACAACATGGGTAAAAAGCCTGAACTCACCGCGACGTCTGTCGAGAAGTTTCTGATCGAAAA
GTTCGACAGCGTCTCCGACCTGATGCAGCTCTCGGAGGGCGAAGAATCTCGTGCTTTCAGCTTCGATGTA
GGAGGGCGTGGATATGTCCTGCGGGTAAATAGCTGCGCCGATGGTTTCTACAAAGATCGTTATGTTTATC
GGCACTTTGCATCCGCCGCGCTCCCGATTCCGGAAGTGCTTGACATTGGGGAGTTCAGCGAGAGCCTGAC
CTATTGCATCTCCCGCCGTGCACAGGGTGTCACGTTGCAAGACCTGCCTGAAACCGAACTGCCCGCTGTT
CTGCAGCCGGTCGCGGAGGCAATGGATGCCATCGCTGCCGCCGATCTTAGCCAGACGAGCGGGTTCGGCC
CATTCGGACCGCAAGGAATCGGTCAATACACTACATGGCGTGATTTCATATGCGCGATTGCTGATCCCCA
TGTGTATCACTGGCAAACTGTGATGGACGACACCGTCAGTGCGTCCGTCGCGCAGGCTCTCGATGAGCTG
ATGCTTTGGGCCGAGGACTGCCCCGAAGTCCGGCACCTCGTGCACGCGGATTTCGGCTCCAACAATGTCC
TGACGGACAATGGCCGCATAACAGCGGTCATTGACTGGAGCGAGGCGATGTTCGGGGATTCCCAATACGA
GGTCGCCAACATCTTCTTCTGGAGGCCGTGGTTGGCTTGTATGGAGCAGCAGACGCGCTACTTCGAGCGG
AGGCATCCGGAGCTTGCAGGATCGCCCCGGCTCCGGGCGTATATGCTCCGCATTGGTCTTGACCAACTCT
ATCAGAGCTTGGTTGACGGCAATTTCGATGATGCAGCTTGGGCGCAGGGTCGATGCGACGCAATCGTCCG
ATCCGGAGCCGGGACTGTCGGGCGTACACAAATCGCCCGCAGAAGCGCCGCCGTCTGGACCGATGGCTGT
GTAGAAGTACTCGCCGATAGTGGAAACCGACGCCCCAGCACTCGTCCGAGGGCAAAGGAATAAGCTAGTA
TGTAAGCCTAGTCTTAGATAATAAAATCGCTATCCATCGAAGATGGATGTGTGTTGGTTTTTTGTGTGTG
TAACGCTAGGCGCGCCTGGTGTACCGAGAACGATCCTCTCAGTGCGAGTCTCGACGATCCATATCGTTGC
TTGGCAGTCAGCCAGTCGGAATCCAGCTTGGGACCCAGGAAGTCCAATCGTCAGATATTGTACTCAAGCC
TGGTCACGGCAGCGTACCGATCTGTTTAAACCTAGATATTGATAGTCTGATCGGTCAACGTATAATCGAG
TCCTAGCTTTTGCAAACATCTATCAAGAGACAGGATCAGCAGGAGGCTTTCGCATGAGTATTCAACATTT
CCGTGTCGCCCTTATTCCCTTTTTTGCGGCATTTTGCCTTCCTGTTTTTGCTCACCCAGAAACGCTGGTG
AAAGTAAAAGATGCTGAAGATCAGTTGGGTGCGCGAGTGGGTTACATCGAACTGGATCTCAACAGCGGTA
AGATCCTTGAGAGTTTTCGCCCCGAAGAACGCTTTCCAATGATGAGCACTTTTAAAGTTCTGCTATGTGG
CGCGGTATTATCCCGTATTGACGCCGGGCAAGAGCAACTCGGTCGCCGCATACACTATTCTCAGAATGAC
TTGGTTGAGTATTCACCAGTCACAGAAAAGCATCTTACGGATGGCATGACAGTAAGAGAATTATGCAGTG
CTGCCATAACCATGAGTGATAACACTGCGGCCAACTTACTTCTGACAACGATTGGAGGACCGAAGGAGCT
AACCGCTTTTTTGCACAACATGGGGGATCATGTAACTCGCCTTGATCGTTGGGAACCGGAGCTGAATGAA
GCCATACCAAACGACGAGCGTGACACCACGATGCCTGTAGCAATGGCAACAACCTTGCGTAAACTATTAA
CTGGCGAACTACTTACTCTAGCTTCCCGGCAACAGTTGATAGACTGGATGGAGGCGGATAAAGTTGCAGG
ACCACTTCTGCGCTCGGCCCTTCCGGCTGGCTGGTTTATTGCTGATAAATCTGGAGCCGGTGAGCGTGGG
TCTCGCGGTATCATTGCAGCACTGGGGCCAGATGGTAAGCCCTCCCGTATCGTAGTTATCTACACGACGG
GGAGTCAGGCAACTATGGATGAACGAAATAGACAGATCGCTGAGATAGGTGCCTCACTGATTAAGCATTG
GTAACCGATTCTAGGTGCATTGGCGCAGAAAAAAATGCCTGATGCGACGCTGCGCGTCTTATACTCCCAC
ATATGCCAGATTCAGCAACGGATACGGCTTCCCCAACTTGCCCACTTCCATACGTGTCCTCCTTACCAGA
AATTTATCCTTAAGATCCCGAATCGTTTAAACTCGACTCTGGCTCTATCGAATCTCCGTCGTTTCGAGCT
TACGCGAACAGCCGTGGCGCTCATTTGCTCGTCGGGCATCGAATCTCGTCAGCTATCGTCAGCTTACCTT
TTTGGCAGCGATCGCGGCTCCCGACATCTTGGACCATTAGCTCCACAGGTATCTTCTTCCCTCTAGTGGT
CATAACAGCAGCTTCAGCTACCTCTCAATTCAAAAAACCCCTCAAGACCCGTTTAGAGGCCCCAAGGGGT
TATGCTATCAATCGTTGCGTTACACACACAAAAAACCAACACACATCCATCTTCGATGGATAGCGATTTT
ATTATCTAACTGCTGATCGAGTGTAGCCAGATCTAGTAATCAATTACGGGGTCATTAGTTCATAGCCCAT
ATATGGAGTTCCG
